>Addgene plasmid #196227 | pAAV.hSyn.iGluSnFR3.v857.IgK-NGR | addgene full sequence | sequence record 409161 | Addgene NGS Result
CTGCGCGCTCGCTCGCTCACTGAGGCCGCCCGGGCAAAGCCCGGGCGTCGGGCGACCTTTGGTCGCCCGG
CCTCAGTGAGCGAGCGAGCGCGCAGAGAGGGAGTGGCCAACTCCATCACTAGGGGTTCCTTCTAGACAAC
TTTGTATAGAAAAGTTGCTGCAGAGGGCCCTGCGTATGAGTGCAAGTGGGTTTTAGGACCAGGATGAGGC
GGGGTGGGGGTGCCTACCTGACGACCGACCCCGACCCACTGGACAAGCACCCAACCCCCATTCCCCAAAT
TGCGCATCCCCTATCAGAGAGGGGGAGGGGAAACAGGATGCGGCGAGGCGCGTGCGCACTGCCAGCTTCA
GCACCGCGGACAGTGCCTTCGCCCCCGCCTGGCGGCGCGCGCCACCGCCGCCTCAGCACTGAAGGCGCGC
TGACGTCACTCGCCGGTCCCCCGCAAACTCCCCTTCCCGGCCACCTTGGTCGCGTCCGCGCCGCCGCCGG
CCCAGCCGGACCGCACCACGCGAGGCGCGAGATAGGGGGGCACGGGCGCGACCATCTGCGCTGCGGCGCC
GGCGACTCAGCGCTGCCTCAGTCTGCGGTGGGCAGCGGAGGAGTCGTGTCGTGCCTGAGAGCGCAGCAAG
TTTGTACAAAAAAGCAGGCTGCCACCATGGAGACAGACACACTCCTGCTATGGGTACTGCTGCTCTGGGT
TCCAGGTTCCACTGGTGACGGATCCGCCGCAGGCAGCACGCTGGACAAAATCGCCAAAAACGGTGTGATT
GTCGTCGGTCACCGTGACTCTTCAGTGCCTTTCTCTTATTACGACAGTCAGCACAAAGTGGTGGGTTACT
CGCAGGAATACTCCAACGCCATTGTTGAAGCAGTGAAAAAGAAACTCAACAAACCGGACTTGCAGGTAAA
ACTGATTCCGATTACTTCACAAAACCGTATTCCACTACTGCAAAACGGCACTTACGATTTTGAATGTGGT
TCTACCACCAACAACGTCGAACGCCAAAAACAGGCGGCTTTCTCTGACACTATTTTCGTGGTCGGTACGC
GCCTGTTGACCAAAAAGGGTGGCGATATCAAAGATTTTGCCAACCTGAAAGACAAAGCCGTAGTCGTCAC
TTCCGGCACTACCTCTGAAGTTTTGCTCAACAAACTGAATGAAGAGCAAAAAATGAATATGCGCATCATC
AGCGCCAAAGATCACGGTGACTCTTTCCGCACCCTGGAAAGCGGTCGTGCCGTTGCCTTTATGATGGATG
ACTCGCTGCTGGCCGGTGAACGTGCGAAAGCGAAGAAACCAGACGACTGGGAAATCGTCGGCAAGCCGCA
GTCTCAGGAGGCCTACGGTTGTATGTTGCGTAAAGATGATCCGCAGTTCAAAAAGCTGATGGATGACACC
ATCGCTCAGGTGCAGACCTCCGGTGAAGCGGAAAAATGGTTTGATAAGTGGTTCAAAAATCCAATTCTGG
TGAACCACACGGTCTATATCACCGCCGACAAGCAGAAGAACGGCATCAAGGCGAACTTCAAGATCCACCA
CAACGTGGAGGACGGCAGCGTGCAGCTCGCCGACCACTACCAGCAGAACACCCCCATCGGCGACGGCCCC
GTGCTGCTGCCCGACAACCACTACCTGAGCTATCAGTCCGTGCTGAGCAAAGACCCCAACGAGAAGCGCG
ATCACATGGTCCTGCTGGAGTTCGTGACCGCCACCGGGAACTCTCTCGGCATGGACGAGCTGTACAAGGG
CGGTACCGGAGGGAGCATGAGCAAGGGCGAGGAGCTGTTCACCGGGGTGGTGCCCATCCTGGTCGAGCTG
GACGGCGACGTAAACGGCCACAAGTTCAGCGTGCGCGGCGAGGGCGAGGGCGATGCCACCAACGGCAAGC
TAACCCTGAAGTTCATCTGCACCACCGGCAAGCTGCCCGTGCCCTGGCCCACCCTCGTGACCACCCTGAG
CTACGGCGTGCAGTGCTTCGCCCGCTACCCCGACCACATGAAGCAGCACGACTTCTTCAAGTCCGCCATG
CCCGAAGGCTACGTCCAGGAGCGCACCATCAGCTTCAAGGACGACGGAACCTACAAGACCCGCGCCGAGG
TGAAGTTAGAGGGCGACACCCTGGTGAACCGCATCGAGCTAAAGGGCATCGACTTCAAGGAGGACGGCAA
CATCCTGGGGCACAAGCTGGAGTACAACTTTAACAACCCCCTGAACATGAATTTCGAACTGTCAGACGAA
ATGAAAGCACTGTTCAAAGAACCGAATGACAAGGCACTGAAACTGCAGGTCGACGAACAAAAACTCATCT
CAGAAGAGGATCTGGCAGGTAGTGGTGCATCTGGAACAGGAGATGCAGAAGGATCAGGTGCCCTTCCTGC
CCTTGCATGTAGTCTGGCTCCACTGGGACTGGCATTGGTTCTGTGGACGGTGTTGGGCCCCTGTTAGACC
CAGCTTTCTTGTACAAAGTGGGAATTCCGATAATCAACCTCTGGATTACAAAATTTGTGAAAGATTGACT
GGTATTCTTAACTATGTTGCTCCTTTTACGCTATGTGGATACGCTGCTTTAATGCCTTTGTATCATGCTA
TTGCTTCCCGTATGGCTTTCATTTTCTCCTCCTTGTATAAATCCTGGTTGCTGTCTCTTTATGAGGAGTT
GTGGCCCGTTGTCAGGCAACGTGGCGTGGTGTGCACTGTGTTTGCTGACGCAACCCCCACTGGTTGGGGC
ATTGCCACCACCTGTCAGCTCCTTTCCGGGACTTTCGCTTTCCCCCTCCCTATTGCCACGGCGGAACTCA
TCGCCGCCTGCCTTGCCCGCTGCTGGACAGGGGCTCGGCTGTTGGGCACTGACAATTCCGTGGTGTTGTC
GGGGAAGCTGACGTCCTTTCCATGGCTGCTCGCCTGTGTTGCCACCTGGATTCTGCGCGGGACGTCCTTC
TGCTACGTCCCTTCGGCCCTCAATCCAGCGGACCTTCCTTCCCGCGGCCTGCTGCCGGCTCTGCGGCCTC
TTCCGCGTCTTCGCCTTCGCCCTCAGACGAGTCGGATCTCCCTTTGGGCCGCCTCCCCGCATCGGGAATT
CCTAGAGCTCGCTGATCAGCCTCGACTGTGCCTTCTAGTTGCCAGCCATCTGTTGTTTGCCCCTCCCCCG
TGCCTTCCTTGACCCTGGAAGGTGCCACTCCCACTGTCCTTTCCTAATAAAATGAGGAAATTGCATCGCA
TTGTCTGAGTAGGTGTCATTCTATTCTGGGGGGTGGGGTGGGGCAGGACAGCAAGGGGGAGGATTGGGAA
GAGAATAGCAGGCATGCTGGGGAGGGCCGCAGGAACCCCTAGTGATGGAGTTGGCCACTCCCTCTCTGCG
CGCTCGCTCGCTCACTGAGGCCGGGCGACCAAAGGTCGCCCGACGCCCGGGCTTTGCCCGGGCGGCCTCA
GTGAGCGAGCGAGCGCGCAGCTGCCTGCAGGGGCGCCTGATGCGGTATTTTCTCCTTACGCATCTGTGCG
GTATTTCACACCGCATA
[95 nt withheld, positions 3518-3612]
T
[46 nt withheld, positions 3614-3659]
C
[141 nt withheld, positions 3661-3801]
CCTTTGACGTTGGAGTCCACGTTCTTT
[37 nt withheld, positions 3829-3865]
ACTCTATCTCGGGCTATTCTTTTGATTTATAAGGGATTTTGCCGATTTCGGTCTATTGGTTAAAAAATGA
GCTGATTTAACAAAAATTTAACGCGAATTTTAACAAAATATTAACGTTTACAATTTTATGGTGCACTCTC
AGTACAATCTGCTCTGATGCCGCATAGTTAAGCCAGCCCCGACACCCGCCAACACCCGCTGACGCGCCCT
GACGGGCTTGTCTGCTCCCGGCATCCGCTTACAGACAAGCTGTGACCGTCTCCGGGAGCTGCATGTGTCA
GAGGTTTTCACCGTCATCACCGAAACGCGCGAGACGAAAGGGCCTCGTGATACGCCTATTTTTATAGGTT
AATGTCATGATAATAATGGTTTCTTAGACGTCAGGTGGCACTTTTCGGGGAAATGTGCGCGGAACCCCTA
TTTGTTTATTTTTCTAAATACATTCAAATATGTATCCGCTCATGAGACAATAACCCTGATAAATGCTTCA
ATAATATTGAAAAAGGAAGAGTATGAGTATTCAACATTTCCGTGTCGCCCTTATTCCCTTTTTTGCGGCA
TTTTGCCTTCCTGTTTTTGCTCACCCAGAAACGCTGGTGAAAGTAAAAGATGCTGAAGATCAGTTGGGTG
CACGAGTGGGTTACATCGAACTGGATCTCAACAGCGGTAAGATCCTTGAGAGTTTTCGCCCCGAAGAACG
TTTTCCAATGATGAGCACTTTTAAAGTTCTGCTATGTGGCGCGGTATTATCCCGTATTGACGCCGGGCAA
GAGCAACTCGGTCGCCGCATACACTATTCTCAGAATGACTTGGTTGAGTACTCACCAGTCACAGAAAAGC
ATCTTACGGATGGCATGACAGTAAGAGAATTATGCAGTGCTGCCATAACCATGAGTGATAACACTGCGGC
CAACTTACTTCTGACAACGATCGGAGGACCGAAGGAGCTAACCGCTTTTTTGCACAACATGGGGGATCAT
GTAACTCGCCTTGATCGTTGGGAACCGGAGCTGAATGAAGCCATACCAAACGACGAGCGTGACACCACGA
TGCCTGTAGCAATGGCAACAACGTTGCGCAAACTATTAACTGGCGAACTACTTACTCTAGCTTCCCGGCA
ACAATTAATAGACTGGATGGAGGCGGATAAAGTTGCAGGACCACTTCTGCGCTCGGCCCTTCCGGCTGGC
TGGTTTATTGCTGATAAATCTGGAGCCGGTGAGCGTGGAAGCCGCGGTATCATTGCAGCACTGGGGCCAG
ATGGTAAGCCCTCCCGTATCGTAGTTATCTACACGACGGGGAGTCAGGCAACTATGGATGAACGAAATAG
ACAGATCGCTGAGATAGGTGCCTCACTGATTAAGCATTGGTAACTGTCAGACCAAGTTTACTCATATATA
CTTTAGATTGATTTAAAACTTCATTTTTAATTTAAAAGGATCTAGGTGAAGATCCTTTTTGATAATCTCA
TGACCAAAATCCCTTAACGTGAGTTTTCGTTCCACTGAGCGTCAGACCCCGTAGAAAAGATCAAAGGATC
TTCTTGAGATCCTTTTTTTCTGCGCGTAATCTGCTGCTTGCAAACAAAAAAACCACCGCTACCAGCGGTG
GTTTGTTTGCCGGATCAAGAGCTACCAACTCTTTTTCCGAAGGTAACTGGCTTCAGCAGAGCGCAGATAC
CAAATACTGTTCTTCTAGTGTAGCCGTAGTTAGGCCACCACTTCAAGAACTCTGTAGCACCGCCTACATA
CCTCGCTCTGCTAATCCTGTTACCAGTGGCTGCTGCCAGTGGCGATAAGTCGTGTCTTACCGGGTTGGAC
TCAAGACGATAGTTACCGGATAAGGCGCAGCGGTCGGGCTGAACGGGGGGTTCGTGCACACAGCCCAGCT
TGGAGCGAACGACCTACACCGAACTGAGATACCTACAGCGTGAGCTATGAGAAAGCGCCACGCTTCCCGA
AGGGAGAAAGGCGGACAGGTATCCGGTAAGCGGCAGGGTCGGAACAGGAGAGCGCACGAGGGAGCTTCCA
GGGGGAAACGCCTGGTATCTTTATAGTCCTGTCGGGTTTCGCCACCTCTGACTTGAGCGTCGATTTTTGT
GATGCTCGTCAGGGGGGCGGAGCCTATGGAAAAACGCCAGCAACGCGGCCTTTTTACGGTTCCTGGCCTT
TTGCTGGCCTTTTGCTCACATGTCCTGCAGGCAG
Features (pLannotate 1.2.2; 19 found; start..end, strand, type, name):
    137..157     +  protein_bind   attB4: mutant version of attB; core recombination site for the Gateway® BP reaction BP Clonase™
    179..626     +  promoter       hSyn promoter: human synapsin I promoter; confers neuron-specific expression (Kügler et al., 2003)
    627..647     +  protein_bind   attB1: mutant version of attB; core recombination site for the Gateway® BP reaction BP Clonase™
    657..719     +  sig_peptide    Igκ leader: leader sequence from mouse immunoglobulin κ light chain
    726..1466    +  CDS            gltI (fragment): GLTI_ECOLI - Also known as ybeJ, yzzK. Experimental evidence at protein level: Swiss-Prot protein existence level 1. Part of the ABC transporter complex GltIJKL involved in glutamate and aspartate uptake. Binds to both glutamate and aspartate. From Escherichia coli (strain K12).
   1482..2198    +  CDS            cEGFP: cEGFP is a basic (constitutively fluorescent) green fluorescent protein published in 2008, derived from Aequorea victoria.
   2325..2444    +  CDS            Rtn4r (fragment): RTN4R_MOUSE - Also known as Ngr1, Nogor. Experimental evidence at protein level: Swiss-Prot protein existence level 1. Receptor for RTN4, OMG and MAG (PubMed:11201742, PubMed:12089450, PubMed:15504325, PubMed:18411262, PubMed:22923615). Functions as receptor for the sialylated gangliosides GT1b and GM1 (PubMed:18411262). Besides, functions as receptor for chondroitin sulfate proteoglycans (PubMed:22406547). Can also bind heparin (PubMed:22406547). Intracellular signaling cascades are triggered via the coreceptor NGFR (By similarity). Signaling mediates activation of Rho and downstream reorgani
   2451..2471    -  protein_bind   attB2: mutant version of attB; core recombination site for the Gateway® BP reaction BP Clonase™
   2482..3070    +  misc_feature   WPRE: woodchuck hepatitis virus posttranscriptional regulatory element
   3106..3217    +  polyA_signal   bGH poly(A) signal: bovine growth hormone polyadenylation signal
   3321..3461    +  repeat_region  AAV2 ITR: inverted terminal repeat of adeno-associated virus serotype 2 inverted
   3466..3517    -  misc_feature   bom (fragment): basis of mobility region from pBR322
   3536..3991    +  rep_origin     f1 ori (sequence partly withheld): f1 bacteriophage origin of replication; arrow indicates direction of (+) strand synthesis
   3992..4041    -  misc_feature   bom (fragment): basis of mobility region from pBR322
   4143..4178    -  CDS            rop (fragment): Rop protein, which maintains plasmids at low copy number; rop
   4273..4377    +  promoter       AmpR promoter: bla
   4378..5238    +  CDS            AmpR: β-lactamase; bla; confers resistance to ampicillin, carbenicillin, and related antibiotics
   5409..5997    +  rep_origin     ori: high-copy-number ColE1/pMB1/pBR322/pUC origin of replication
   6059..130     -  repeat_region  AAV2 ITR (across the origin): inverted terminal repeat of adeno-associated virus serotype 2 inverted
