[The description below was written by a language model from this plasmid's Addgene catalogue record and pLannotate feature annotations shown in this document.]
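Description:
pAAV.hSyn.iGluSnFR3.v857.IgK-NGR is an adeno-associated virus transfer plasmid for neuron-specific expression of iGluSnFR3 variant 857, a third-generation genetically encoded fluorescent glutamate indicator. The expression cassette sits between two AAV2 inverted terminal repeats, which allow it to be packaged into recombinant AAV particles for delivery to mammalian neurons. In bacteria the plasmid is maintained through a high-copy ColE1/pUC-type origin and selected with ampicillin via the β-lactamase gene. An f1 phage origin and small remnants of pBR322 bom and rop sequences are also present in the backbone.

Transcription is driven by the human synapsin I promoter. Gateway attB4, attB1 and attB2 sites flank the promoter and coding region, reflecting the modular recombinational assembly of the vector. The open reading frame begins with a mouse Igκ light-chain leader that directs the sensor into the secretory pathway. It continues with a fragment of the E. coli glutamate/aspartate-binding protein GltI joined to a GFP-derived fluorescent domain, so that glutamate binding changes fluorescence. It ends with a C-terminal segment of the Nogo receptor (Rtn4r/NGR), which anchors the sensor on the outer cell surface. The catalogue also lists a Myc epitope tag at the C terminus, though the feature table does not annotate it. A WPRE and a bovine growth hormone polyadenylation signal follow the coding sequence to enhance transcript stability and processing.

The record lists Cre/Lox among the vector types, but no lox sites are annotated, and the cassette appears to be constitutive in neurons. The sequenced record is 6,069 nt, shorter than the 6,817 bp total stated in the catalogue. The construct is intended for imaging synaptic glutamate release.
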