Addgene plasmid #196227: pAAV.hSyn.iGluSnFR3.v857.IgK-NGR
Purpose: Fluorescent reporter for glutamate, third generation, variant 857 in NGR backbone. iGluSnFR3.v857.NGR
Depositing lab: Kaspar Podgorski. Depositing organization: HHMI, Janelia Research Campus. Publication: Glutamate indicators with improved activation kinetics and localization for imaging synaptic transmission. Aggarwal A, Liu R, Chen Y, Ralowicz AJ, Bergerson SJ, Tomaska F, Mohar B, Hanson TL, Hasseman JP, Reep D, Tsegaye G, Yao P, Ji X, Kloos M, Walpita D, Patel R, Mohr MA, Tillberg PW, Looger LL, Marvin JS, Hoppa MB, Konnerth A, Kleinfeld D, Schreiter ER, Podgorski K. Nat Methods. 2023 May 4. doi: 10.1038/s41592-023-01863-6. PubMed 37142767.
Backbone
  Vector backbone: pAAV hSyn
  Backbone manufacturer: VectorBuilder
  Backbone size w/o insert (bp): 5020
  Total vector size (bp): 6817
  Vector type: Mammalian Expression, Mouse Targeting, AAV, Cre/Lox, Synthetic Biology
Growth in bacteria
  Bacterial resistance: Ampicillin, 100 μg/mL
  Growth temperature: 30°C
  Growth strain: NEB Stable
  Copy number: High Copy
Gene/Insert
  Gene/Insert name: pAAV hSyn iGluSnFR3 v857.NGR (alt names: iGluSnFR3 v857.NGR; iGluSnFR3 556dot857.NGR; v857.NGR)
  Species: M. musculus (mouse), R. norvegicus (rat), Synthetic
  Insert size (bp): 1797
  Tag / fusion protein: IgK-chain (N terminal on insert); Myc epi tag (C terminal on insert); NGR TM Domain (C terminal on insert)
Terms and licenses: Academic/Nonprofit Terms; Industry Terms: Not Available to Industry
How to cite: pAAV.hSyn.iGluSnFR3.v857.IgK-NGR was a gift from Kaspar Podgorski (Addgene plasmid # 196227 ; http://n2t.net/addgene:196227 ; RRID:Addgene_196227)
